>Addgene plasmid #39294 | pFA6a-13Myc-kanMX6 | depositor full sequence | sequence record 49548 | pFA6a-13Myc-kanMX6 sequence 4703 bps
ACGCGGCCGCCAGCTGAAGCTTCGTACGCTGCAGGTCGACGGATCCCCGGGTTAATTAACGGTGAACAAA
AGCTAATCTCCGAGGAAGACTTGAACGGTGAACAAAAATTAATCTCAGAAGAAGACTTGAACGGACTCGA
CGGTGAACAAAAGTTGATTTCTGAAGAAGATTTGAACGGTGAACAAAAGCTAATCTCCGAGGAAGACTTG
AACGGTGAACAAAAATTAATCTCAGAAGAAGACTTGAACGGACTCGACGGTGAACAAAAGTTGATTTCTG
AAGAAGATTTGAACGGTGAACAAAAGCTAATCTCCGAGGAAGACTTGAACGGTGAACAAAAATTAATCTC
AGAAGAAGACTTGAACGGACTCGACGGTGAACAAAAGTTGATTTCTGAAGAAGATTTGAACGGTGAACAA
AAGCTAATCTCCGAGGAAGACTTGAACGGTGAACAAAAATTAATCTCAGAAGAAGACTTGAACGGACTCG
ACGGTGAACAAAAGTTGATTTCTGAAGAAGATTTGAACGGTGAACAAAAGCTAATCTCCGAGGAAGACTT
GAACGGTGAACAAAAATTAATCAATCACTAGTGAATTCGCGCCACTTCTAAATAAGCGAATTTCTTATGA
TTTATGATTTTTATTATTAAATAAGTTATAAAAAAAATAAGTGTATACAAATTTTAAAGTGACTCTTAGG
TTTTAAAACGAAAATTCTTATTCTTGAGTAACTCTTTCCTGTAGGTCAGGTTGCTTTCTCAGGTATAGTA
TGAGGTCGCTCTTATTGACCACACCTCTACCGGCAGATCCGCTAGGGATAACAGGGTAATATAGATCTGT
TTAGCTTGCCTCGTCCCCGCCGGGTCACCCGGCCAGCGACATGGAGGCCCAGAATACCCTCCTTGACAGT
CTTGACGTGCGCAGCTCAGGGGCATGATGTGACTGTCGCCCGTACATTTAGCCCATACATCCCCATGTAT
AATCATTTGCATCCATACATTTTGATGGCCGCACGGCGCGAAGCAAAAATTACGGCTCCTCGCTGCAGAC
CTGCGAGCAGGGAAACGCTCCCCTCACAGACGCGTTGAATTGTCCCCACGCCGCGCCCCTGTAGAGAAAT
ATAAAAGGTTAGGATTTGCCACTGAGGTTCTTCTTTCATATACTTCCTTTTAAAATCTTGCTAGGATACA
GTTCTCACATCACATCCGAACATAAACAACCATGGGTAAGGAAAAGACTCACGTTTCGAGGCCGCGATTA
AATTCCAACATGGATGCTGATTTATATGGGTATAAATGGGCTCGCGATAATGTCGGGCAATCAGGTGCGA
CAATCTATCGATTGTATGGGAAGCCCGATGCGCCAGAGTTGTTTCTGAAACATGGCAAAGGTAGCGTTGC
CAATGATGTTACAGATGAGATGGTCAGACTAAACTGGCTGACGGAATTTATGCCTCTTCCGACCATCAAG
CATTTTATCCGTACTCCTGATGATGCATGGTTACTCACCACTGCGATCCCCGGCAAAACAGCATTCCAGG
TATTAGAAGAATATCCTGATTCAGGTGAAAATATTGTTGATGCGCTGGCAGTGTTCCTGCGCCGGTTGCA
TTCGATTCCTGTTTGTAATTGTCCTTTTAACAGCGATCGCGTATTTCGTCTCGCTCAGGCGCAATCACGA
ATGAATAACGGTTTGGTTGATGCGAGTGATTTTGATGACGAGCGTAATGGCTGGCCTGTTGAACAAGTCT
GGAAAGAAATGCATAAGCTTTTGCCATTCTCACCGGATTCAGTCGTCACTCATGGTGATTTCTCACTTGA
TAACCTTATTTTTGACGAGGGGAAATTAATAGGTTGTATTGATGTTGGACGAGTCGGAATCGCAGACCGA
TACCAGGATCTTGCCATCCTATGGAACTGCCTCGGTGAGTTTTCTCCTTCATTACAGAAACGGCTTTTTC
AAAAATATGGTATTGATAATCCTGATATGAATAAATTGCAGTTTCATTTGATGCTCGATGAGTTTTTCTA
ATCAGTACTGACAATAAAAAGATTCTTGTTTTCAAGAACTTGTCATTTGTATAGTTTTTTTATATTGTAG
TTGTTCTATTTTAATCAAATGTTAGCGTGATTTATATTTTTTTTCGCCTCGACATCATCTGCCCAGATGC
GAAGTTAAGTGCGCAGAAAGTAATATCATGCGTCAATCGTATGTGAATGCTGGTCGCTATACTGCTGTCG
ATTCGATACTAACGCCGCCATCCAGTTTAAACGAGCTCGAATTCATCGATGATATCAGATCCACTAGTGG
CCTATGCGGCCGCGGATCTGCCGGTCTCCCTATAGTGAGTCGTATTAATTTCGATAAGCCAGGTTAACCT
GCATTAATGAATCGGCCAACGCGCGGGGAGAGGCGGTTTGCGTATTGGGCGCTCTTCCGCTTCCTCGCTC
ACTGACTCGCTGCGCTCGGTCGTTCGGCTGCGGCGAGCGGTATCAGCTCACTCAAAGGCGGTAATACGGT
TATCCACAGAATCAGGGGATAACGCAGGAAAGAACATGTGAGCAAAAGGCCAGCAAAAGGCCAGGAACCG
TAAAAAGGCCGCGTTGCTGGCGTTTTTCCATAGGCTCCGCCCCCCTGACGAGCATCACAAAAATCGACGC
TCAAGTCAGAGGTGGCGAAACCCGACAGGACTATAAAGATACCAGGCGTTTCCCCCTGGAAGCTCCCTCG
TGCGCTCTCCTGTTCCGACCCTGCCGCTTACCGGATACCTGTCCGCCTTTCTCCCTTCGGGAAGCGTGGC
GCTTTCTCAATGCTCACGCTGTAGGTATCTCAGTTCGGTGTAGGTCGTTCGCTCCAAGCTGGGCTGTGTG
CACGAACCCCCCGTTCAGCCCGACCGCTGCGCCTTATCCGGTAACTATCGTCTTGAGTCCAACCCGGTAA
GACACGACTTATCGCCACTGGCAGCAGCCACTGGTAACAGGATTAGCAGAGCGAGGTATGTAGGCGGTGC
TACAGAGTTCTTGAAGTGGTGGCCTAACTACGGCTACACTAGAAGGACAGTATTTGGTATCTGCGCTCTG
CTGAAGCCAGTTACCTTCGGAAAAAGAGTTGGTAGCTCTTGATCCGGCAAACAAACCACCGCTGGTAGCG
GTGGTTTTTTTGTTTGCAAGCAGCAGATTACGCGCAGAAAAAAAGGATCTCAAGAAGATCCTTTGATCTT
TTCTACGGGGTCTGACGCTCAGTGGAACGAAAACTCACGTTAAGGGATTTTGGTCATGAGATTATCAAAA
AGGATCTTCACCTAGATCCTTTTAAATTAAAAATGAAGTTTTAAATCAATCTAAAGTATATATGAGTAAA
CTTGGTCTGACAGTTACCAATGCTTAATCAGTGAGGCACCTATCTCAGCGATCTGTCTATTTCGTTCATC
CATAGTTGCCTGACTCCCCGTCGTGTAGATAACTACGATACGGGAGGGCTTACCATCTGGCCCCAGTGCT
GCAATGATACCGCGAGACCCACGCTCACCGGCTCCAGATTTATCAGCAATAAACCAGCCAGCCGGAAGGG
CCGAGCGCAGAAGTGGTCCTGCAACTTTATCCGCCTCCATCCAGTCTATTAATTGTTGCCGGGAAGCTAG
AGTAAGTAGTTCGCCAGTTAATAGTTTGCGCAACGTTGTTGCCATTGCTACAGGCATCGTGGTGTCACGC
TCGTCGTTTGGTATGGCTTCATTCAGCTCCGGTTCCCAACGATCAAGGCGAGTTACATGATCCCCCATGT
TGTGCAAAAAAGCGGTTAGCTCCTTCGGTCCTCCGATCGTTGTCAGAAGTAAGTTGGCCGCAGTGTTATC
ACTCATGGTTATGGCAGCACTGCATAATTCTCTTACTGTCATGCCATCCGTAAGATGCTTTTCTGTGACT
GGTGAGTACTCAACCAAGTCATTCTGAGAATAGTGTATGCGGCGACCGAGTTGCTCTTGCCCGGCGTCAA
TACGGGATAATACCGCGCCACATAGCAGAACTTTAAAAGTGCTCATCATTGGAAAACGTTCTTCGGGGCG
AAAACTCTCAAGGATCTTACCGCTGTTGAGATCCAGTTCGATGTAACCCACTCGTGCACCCAACTGATCT
TCAGCATCTTTTACTTTCACCAGCGTTTCTGGGTGAGCAAAAACAGGAAGGCAAAATGCCGCAAAAAAGG
GAATAAGGGCGACACGGAAATGTTGAATACTCATACTCTTCCTTTTTCAATATTATTGAAGCATTTATCA
GGGTTATTGTCTCATGAGCGGATACATATTTGAATGTATTTAGAAAAATAAACAAATAGGGGTTCCGCGC
ACATTTCCCCGAAAAGTGCCACCTGACGTCTAAGAAACCATTATTATCATGACATTAACCTATAAAAATA
GGCGTATCACGAGGCCCTTTCGTCTCGCGCGTTTCGGTGATGACGGTGAAAACCTCTGACACATGCAGCT
CCCGGAGACGGTCACAGCTTGTCTGTAAGCGGATGCCGGGAGCAGACAAGCCCGTCAGGGCGCGTCAGCG
GGTGTTGGCGGGTGTCGGGGCTGGCTTAACTATGCGGCATCAGAGCAGATTGTACTGAGAGTGCACCATA
TGGACATATTGTCGTTAGAACGCGGCTACAATTAATACATAACCTTATGTATCATACACATACGATTTAG
GTGACACTATAGA
Features (pLannotate 1.2.2; 11 found; start..end, strand, type, name):
     64..561     +  CDS            13xMyc: 13 tandem Myc epitope tags
    616..803     +  terminator     ADH1 terminator: S. cerevisiae ADH1; transcription terminator for the S. cerevisiae alcohol dehydrogenase 1 (ADH1) gene
    878..2234    +  gene           kanMX: yeast selectable marker conferring kanamycin resistance (Wach et al., 1994)
   2339..2357    -  promoter       T7 promoter: promoter for bacteriophage T7 RNA polymerase
   2379..2432    -  CDS            lacI (fragment): lac repressor; lacI; The lac repressor binds to the lac operator to inhibit transcription in E. coli. This inhibition can be relieved by adding lactose or isopropyl-β-D-thiogalactopyranoside (IPTG).
   2615..3203    -  rep_origin     ori: high-copy-number ColE1/pMB1/pBR322/pUC origin of replication
   3374..4234    -  CDS            AmpR: β-lactamase; bla; confers resistance to ampicillin, carbenicillin, and related antibiotics
   4235..4339    -  promoter       AmpR promoter: bla
   4434..4469    +  CDS            rop (fragment): Rop protein, which maintains plasmids at low copy number; rop
   4571..4622    +  misc_feature   bom (fragment): basis of mobility region from pBR322
   4685..4703    +  promoter       SP6 promoter: promoter for bacteriophage SP6 RNA polymerase
