[The description below was written by a language model from this plasmid's Addgene catalogue record and pLannotate feature annotations shown in this document.]
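Description:
pFA6a-13Myc-kanMX6 is a yeast genomic targeting plasmid built on the pFA6a backbone. It serves as a PCR template module rather than as a vector that replicates in yeast: the feature table shows no yeast origin or centromere. It is maintained in E. coli through a high-copy ColE1/pUC-type origin and an ampicillin resistance gene (β-lactamase with its own promoter). Short fragments annotated as lacI, rop and bom are backbone remnants and are not expected to be functional. The full sequence is 4,703 bp, consistent with the roughly 2.3 kb backbone and 2.4 kb insert given in the record.

The payload lies between preserved PacI and PmeI sites and is flanked by SP6 and T7 promoters, which the record lists as sequencing primer sites. It begins with a coding block of 13 tandem Myc epitopes, followed by the S. cerevisiae ADH1 transcription terminator. Next comes the kanMX marker, in which a kanamycin resistance gene is expressed from the Ashbya gossypii translation elongation factor 1α promoter and terminator. These heterologous regulatory sequences limit homology to the host genome. The catalogue lists the yeast selection as gentamicin, which presumably refers to the related aminoglycoside G418 (Geneticin) normally used with kanMX.

The associated publication describes modules for PCR-based gene targeting in Schizosaccharomyces pombe. In that approach, the tag–terminator–marker cassette is amplified with primers carrying homology to a chosen locus. Integration by homologous recombination fuses 13Myc to the C-terminus of the endogenous protein, which remains under its native promoter while ADH1 supplies termination. The tagged protein can then be detected or immunoprecipitated with anti-Myc antibodies.
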