Addgene plasmid #39294: pFA6a-13Myc-kanMX6
Depositing lab: Jurg Bahler & John Pringle. Depositing organization: University of North Carolina at Chapel Hill. Publication: Heterologous modules for efficient and versatile PCR-based gene targeting in Schizosaccharomyces pombe. Bahler J, Wu JQ, Longtine MS, Shah NG, McKenzie A 3rd, Steever AB, Wach A, Philippsen P, Pringle JR. Yeast. 1998 Jul;14(10):943-51. 10.1002/(SICI)1097-0061(199807)14:10<943::AID-YEA292>3.0.CO;2-Y PubMed 9717240.
Backbone
  Vector backbone: pFA6a
  Backbone size w/o insert (bp): 2300
  Vector type: Yeast genomic targeting
  Selectable markers: Gentamicin
Growth in bacteria
  Bacterial resistance: Ampicillin, 100 μg/mL
  Growth temperature: 37°C
  Growth strain: DH5alpha
  Copy number: Unknown
Gene/Insert
  Gene/Insert name: KanR (alt name: kanamycin resistance cassette)
  Insert size (bp): 2400
  Tag / fusion protein: 13Myc (N terminal on insert); yeast ADH1 terminator (N terminal on insert); A. gossypii translation elongation factor 1a gene promoter (N terminal on insert); A. gossypii translation elongation factor 1a gene terminator (C terminal on insert)
  Cloning method: Restriction Enzyme; 5′ cloning site PacI (not destroyed); 3′ cloning site PmeI (not destroyed)
  Sequencing primers: 5′ Sp6_primer; 3′ T7_promoter
Terms and licenses: Academic/Nonprofit Terms; Industry Terms: Not Available to Industry
How to cite: pFA6a-13Myc-kanMX6 was a gift from Jurg Bahler & John Pringle (Addgene plasmid # 39294 ; http://n2t.net/addgene:39294 ; RRID:Addgene_39294)
