>Addgene plasmid #39294 | pFA6a-13Myc-kanMX6 | addgene partial sequence | sequence record 51132 | SP6 5'-ATTTAGGTGACACTATAG-3'
CGCTGCAGGTCGACGGATCCCCGGGTTAATTAACGGTGAACAAAAGCTAATCTCCGAGGAAGACTTGAAC
GGTGAACAAAAATTAATCTCAGAAGAAGACTTGAACGGACTCGACGGTGAACAAAAGTTGATTTCTGAAG
AAGATTTGAACGGTGAACAAAAGCTAATCTCCGAGGAAGACTTGAACGGTGAACAAAAATTAATCTCAGA
AGAAGACTTGAACGGACTCGACGGTGAACAAAAGTTGATTTCTGAAGAAGATTTGAACGGTGAACAAAAG
CTAATCTCCGAGGAAGACTTGAACGGTGAACAAAAATTAATCTCAGAAGAAGACTTGAACGGACTCGACG
GTGAACAAAAGTTGATTTCTGAAGAAGATTTGAACGGTGAACAAAAGCTAATCTCCGAGGAAGACTTGAA
CGGTGAACAAAAATTAATCTCAGAAGAAGACTTGAACGGACTCGACGGTGAACAAAAGTTGATTTCTGAA
GAAGATTTGAACGGTGAACAAAAGCTAATCTCCGAGGAAGACTTGAACGGTGAACAAAAATTAATCAATC
ACTAGTGAATTCGCGCCACTTCTAAATAAGCGAATTTCTTATGATTTATGATTTTTATTATTAAATAAGT
TATAAAAAAAATAAGTGTATACAAATTTTAAAGTGACTCTTAGGTTTTAAAACGAAAATTCTTATTCTTG
AGTAACTCTTTCCTGTAGGTCAGGTTGCTTTCTCAGGTATAGTATGAGGTCGCTCTTATTGACCACACCT
CTACCGGCAGATCCGCTAGGGAT
