>Addgene plasmid #39294 | pFA6a-13Myc-kanMX6 | addgene partial sequence | sequence record 51603 | Kan-R 5'-ATCGCGAGCCCATTTATACC-3'
TTAATCGCGGCCTCGAAACGTGAGTCTTTTCCTTACCCATGGTTGTTTATGTTCGGATGTGATGTGAGAA
CTGTATCCTAGCAAGATTTTAAAAGGAAGTATATGAAAGAAGAACCTCAGTGGCAAATCCTAACCTTTTA
TATTTCTCTACAGGGGCGCGGCGTGGGGACAATTCAACGCGTCTGTGAGGGGAGCGTTTCCCTGCTCGCA
GGTCTGCAGCGAGGAGCCGTAATTTTTGCTTCGCGCCGTGCGGCCATCAAAATGTATGGATGCAAATGAT
TATACATGGGGATGTATGGGCTAAATGTACGGGCGACAGTCACATCATGCCCCTGAGCTGCGCACGTCAA
GACTGTCAAGGAGGGTATTCTGGGCCTCCATGTCGCTGGCCGGGTGACCCGGCGGGGACGAGGCAAGCTA
AACAGATCTATATTACCCTGTTATCCCTAGCGGATCTGCCGGTAGAGGTGTGGTCAATAAGAGCGACCTC
ATACTATACCTGAGAAAGCAACCTGACCTACAGGAAAGAGTTACTCAAGAATAAGAATTTTCGTTTTAAA
ACCTAAGAGTCACTTTAAAATTTGTATACACTTATTTTTTTTATAACTTATTTAATAATAAAAATCATAA
ATCATAAGAAATTCGCTTATTTAGAAGTGGCGCGAATTCACTAGTGATTGATTAATTTTTGTTCACCGTT
CAAGTCTTCCTCGGAGATTAGCTTTTGTTCACCGTTCAAATCTTCTTCAGAAATCAACTTTTGTTCACCG
TCGAGTCCGTTCAAGTCTTCTTCTGAGATTAATTTTTGTTCACCGTTCAAGTCTTCCTCGGAGATTAGCT
TTTGTTCACCGTTCAAATCTTCTTCAGAAATCAACTTTTGTTCACCGTCGAGTCCGTTCAAGTCTTCTTC
TGAGATTAATTTTTGTTCACCGTTCAAGTCTTCCTCGGAGATTAGCTTTTGTTC
